Addgene plasmid #154745: pEPYC1CB0499
Purpose: MoClo Level 1 luciferase reporter
Depositing lab: Nicola Patron. Depositing organization: Earlham Institute. Publication: Rational design of minimal synthetic promoters for plants. Cai YM, Kallam K, Tidd H, Gendarini G, Salzman A, Patron NJ. Nucleic Acids Res. 2020 Aug 28. pii: 5897334. doi: 10.1093/nar/gkaa682. PubMed 32856047.
Backbone
  Vector backbone: pICH47732
  Vector type: Synthetic Biology
Growth in bacteria
  Bacterial resistance: Ampicillin, 100 μg/mL
  Growth temperature: 37°C
  Growth strain: NEB Stable
  Copy number: High Copy
Gene/Insert
  Gene/Insert name: MinSyn_028 Firefly luciferase expression cassette [MinSyn_028::TMV::LucF::Flag::ocsT]
  Species: Synthetic
  Cloning method: Restriction Enzyme; 5′ cloning site BsaI (destroyed during cloning); 3′ cloning site BsaI (destroyed during cloning)
Terms and licenses: Academic/Nonprofit Terms; Industry Terms: Not Available to Industry
Depositor comments: Please visit https://www.biorxiv.org/content/10.1101/2020.05.14.095406v1 for bioRxiv preprint.
How to cite: pEPYC1CB0499 was a gift from Nicola Patron (Addgene plasmid # 154745 ; http://n2t.net/addgene:154745 ; RRID:Addgene_154745)
