[The description below was written by a language model from this plasmid's Addgene catalogue record and pLannotate feature annotations shown in this document.]
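Description:
pEPYC1CB0499 is a MoClo (Golden Gate modular cloning) Level 1 plasmid of about 7.1 kb carrying a single plant transcriptional unit in the pICH47732 acceptor backbone. The backbone is a binary-type vector. Left and right border repeats from nopaline C58 T-DNA flank the cargo, so the cassette lies within a T-DNA region. The plasmid carries both a high-copy ColE1/pUC-type origin for propagation in E. coli and the broad-host-range incP oriV with its trfA replication initiator gene, an arrangement that generally allows maintenance in Agrobacterium. Selection in bacteria is by ampicillin through the bla gene and its native promoter. A very short TetR fragment annotated next to trfA appears to be a backbone remnant rather than a functional element. The insert was assembled through BsaI sites that were destroyed during cloning, as is usual for Type IIS assembly.

The payload is a firefly luciferase reporter cassette recorded as MinSyn_028::TMV::LucF::Flag::ocsT. MinSyn_028 is a minimal synthetic plant promoter. It is not annotated in the feature table but presumably occupies the unannotated region between the left border and the TMV Ω leader. The Ω sequence from tobacco mosaic virus acts as a 5′ translational enhancer upstream of the luc+ firefly luciferase coding sequence. According to the insert name, luciferase is followed by a Flag epitope tag, which is also not separately annotated, and the unit ends with the octopine synthase terminator. The construct reports the activity of this rationally designed minimal promoter as luminescence in plant cells, and as a Level 1 module it could in principle be combined with other transcriptional units in higher-level MoClo assemblies.
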