Features (pLannotate 1.2.2; 11 found; start..end, strand, type, name):
     42..66      +  misc_feature   RB T-DNA repeat: right border repeat from nopaline C58 T-DNA
    178..198     -  CDS            TetR (fragment): tetracycline resistance regulatory protein; tetR
    225..1370    -  CDS            trfA: TRFA_ECOLX - Experimental evidence at protein level: Swiss-Prot protein existence level 1. Also involved in plasmid copy number control, promoting intermolecular coupling of protein bound iterons at oriV, which inhibits replication initiation. From Escherichia coli.
   1706..2294    -  rep_origin     ori: high-copy-number ColE1/pMB1/pBR322/pUC origin of replication
   2465..3325    -  CDS            AmpR: β-lactamase; bla; confers resistance to ampicillin, carbenicillin, and related antibiotics
   3326..3430    -  promoter       AmpR promoter: bla
   3517..4148    -  rep_origin     oriV: incP origin of replication
   4240..4264    +  misc_feature   LB T-DNA repeat: left border repeat from nopaline C58 T-DNA
   4540..4595    +  misc_feature   TMV Ω: translational enhancer from the tobacco mosaic virus 5'-leader sequence (Gallie et al., 1988)
   4597..6246    +  CDS            luciferase: firefly luciferase; luc+; enhanced luc+ version of the luciferase gene
   6344..7051    +  terminator     OCS terminator: octopine synthase terminator
>Addgene plasmid #154745 | pEPYC1CB0499 | depositor full sequence | sequence record 299679 | pEPYC1CB0499 sequence 7058 bps
GCAATTGTCTTCTGCACGAAGTGGTTTAAACTATCAGTGTTTGACAGGATATATTGGCGGGTAAACCTAA
GAGAAAAGAGCGTTTATTAGAATAATCGGATATTTAAAAGGGCGTGAAAAGGTTTATCCGTTCGTCCATT
TGTATGTGCATGCCAACCACAGGGTTCCCCAGATCAGGCGCTGGCTGCTGAACCCCCAGCCGGAACTGAC
CCCACAAGGCCCTAGCGTTTGCAATGCACCAGGTCATCATTGACCCAGGCGTGTTCCACCAGGCCGCTGC
CTCGCAACTCTTCGCAGGCTTCGCCGACCTGCTCGCGCCACTTCTTCACGCGGGTGGAATCCGATCCGCA
CATGAGGCGGAAGGTTTCCAGCTTGAGCGGGTACGGCTCCCGGTGCGAGCTGAAATAGTCGAACATCCGT
CGGGCCGTCGGCGACAGCTTGCGGTACTTCTCCCATATGAATTTCGTGTAGTGGTCGCCAGCAAACAGCA
CGACGATTTCCTCGTCGATCAGGACCTGGCAACGGGACGTTTTCTTGCCACGGTCCAGGACGCGGAAGCG
GTGCAGCAGCGACACCGATTCCAGGTGCCCAACGCGGTCGGACGTGAAGCCCATCGCCGTCGCCTGTAGG
CGCGACAGGCATTCCTCGGCCTTCGTGTAATACCGGCCATTGATCGACCAGCCCAGGTCCTGGCAAAGCT
CGTAGAACGTGAAGGTGATCGGCTCGCCGATAGGGGTGCGCTTCGCGTACTCCAACACCTGCTGCCACAC
CAGTTCGTCATCGTCGGCCCGCAGCTCGACGCCGGTGTAGGTGATCTTCACGTCCTTGTTGACGTGGAAA
ATGACCTTGTTTTGCAGCGCCTCGCGCGGGATTTTCTTGTTGCGCGTGGTGAACAGGGCAGAGCGGGCCG
TGTCGTTTGGCATCGCTCGCATCGTGTCCGGCCACGGCGCAATATCGAACAAGGAAAGCTGCATTTCCTT
GATCTGCTGCTTCGTGTGTTTCAGCAACGCGGCCTGCTTGGCCTCGCTGACCTGTTTTGCCAGGTCCTCG
CCGGCGGTTTTTCGCTTCTTGGTCGTCATAGTTCCTCGCGTGTCGATGGTCATCGACTTCGCCAAACCTG
CCGCCTCCTGTTCAAGACGACGCGAACGCTCCACGGCGGCCGATGGCGCGGGCAGGGCAGGGGGAGCCAG
TTGCACGCTGTCGCGCTCGATCTTGGCCGTAGCTTGCTGGACCATCGAGCCGACGGACTGGAAGGTTTCG
CGGGGCGCACGCATGACGGTGCGGCTTGCGATGGTTTCGGCATCCTCGGCGGAAAACCCCGCGTCGATCA
GTTCTTGCCTGTATGCCTTCCGGTCAAACGTCCGATTCATTCACCCTCCTTGCGGGATTGCCCCGACTCA
CGCCGGGGCAATGTGCCCTTATTCCTGATTTGACCCGCCTGGTGCCTTGGTGTCCAGATAATCCACCTTA
TCGGCAATGAAGTCGGTCCCGTAGACCGTCTGGCCGTCCTTCTCGTACTTGGTATTCCGAATCTTGCCCT
GCACGAATACCAGCGACCCCTTGCCCAAATACTTGCCGTGGGCCTCGGCCTGAGAGCCAAAACACTTGAT
GCGGAAGAAGTCGGTGCGCTCCTGCTTGTCGCCGGCATCGTTGCGCCACATCTAGGATCTGCCAGGAACC
GTAAAAAGGCCGCGTTGCTGGCGTTTTTCCATAGGCTCCGCCCCCCTGACGAGCATCACAAAAATCGACG
CTCAAGTCAGAGGTGGCGAAACCCGACAGGACTATAAAGATACCAGGCGTTTCCCCCTGGAAGCTCCCTC
GTGCGCTCTCCTGTTCCGACCCTGCCGCTTACCGGATACCTGTCCGCCTTTCTCCCTTCGGGAAGCGTGG
CGCTTTCTCATAGCTCACGCTGTAGGTATCTCAGTTCGGTGTAGGTCGTTCGCTCCAAGCTGGGCTGTGT
GCACGAACCCCCCGTTCAGCCCGACCGCTGCGCCTTATCCGGTAACTATCGTCTTGAGTCCAACCCGGTA
AGACACGACTTATCGCCACTGGCAGCAGCCACTGGTAACAGGATTAGCAGAGCGAGGTATGTAGGCGGTG
CTACAGAGTTCTTGAAGTGGTGGCCTAACTACGGCTACACTAGAAGAACAGTATTTGGTATCTGCGCTCT
GCTGAAGCCAGTTACCTTCGGAAAAAGAGTTGGTAGCTCTTGATCCGGCAAACAAACCACCGCTGGTAGC
GGTGGTTTTTTTGTTTGCAAGCAGCAGATTACGCGCAGAAAAAAAGGATCTCAAGAAGATCCTTTGATCT
TTTCTACGGGGTCTGACGCTCAGTGGAACGAAAACTCACGTTAAGGGATTTTGGTCATGAGATTATCAAA
AAGGATCTTCACCTAGATCCTTTTAAATTAAAAATGAAGTTTTAAATCAATCTAAAGTATATATGAGTAA
ACTTGGTCTGACAGTTACCAATGCTTAATCAGTGAGGCACCTATCTCAGCGATCTGTCTATTTCGTTCAT
CCATAGTTGCCTGACTCCCCGTCGTGTAGATAACTACGATACGGGAGGGCTTACCATCTGGCCCCAGTGC
TGCAATGATACCGCGAGAACCACGCTCACCGGCTCCAGATTTATCAGCAATAAACCAGCCAGCCGGAAGG
GCCGAGCGCAGAAGTGGTCCTGCAACTTTATCCGCCTCCATCCAGTCTATTAATTGTTGCCGGGAAGCTA
GAGTAAGTAGTTCGCCAGTTAATAGTTTGCGCAACGTTGTTGCCATTGCTACAGGCATCGTGGTGTCACG
CTCGTCGTTTGGTATGGCTTCATTCAGCTCCGGTTCCCAACGATCAAGGCGAGTTACATGATCCCCCATG
TTGTGCAAAAAAGCGGTTAGCTCCTTCGGTCCTCCGATCGTTGTCAGAAGTAAGTTGGCCGCAGTGTTAT
CACTCATGGTTATGGCAGCACTGCATAATTCTCTTACTGTCATGCCATCCGTAAGATGCTTTTCTGTGAC
TGGTGAGTACTCAACCAAGTCATTCTGAGAATAGTGTATGCGGCGACCGAGTTGCTCTTGCCCGGCGTCA
ATACGGGATAATACCGCGCCACATAGCAGAACTTTAAAAGTGCTCATCATTGGAAAACGTTCTTCGGGGC
GAAAACTCTCAAGGATCTTACCGCTGTTGAGATCCAGTTCGATGTAACCCACTCGTGCACCCAACTGATC
TTCAGCATCTTTTACTTTCACCAGCGTTTCTGGGTGAGCAAAAACAGGAAGGCAAAATGCCGCAAAAAAG
GGAATAAGGGCGACACGGAAATGTTGAATACTCATACTCTTCCTTTTTCAATATTATTGAAGCATTTATC
AAGGTTATTGTCTCATGAGCGGATACATATTTGAATGTATTTAGAAAAATAAACAAATAGGGGTTCCGCG
CACGAATTGGCCAGCGCTGCCATTTTTGGGGTGAGGCCGTTCGCGGCCGAGGGGCGCAGCCCCTGGGGGG
ATGGGAGGCCCGCGTTAGCGGGCCGGGAGGGTTCGAGAAGGGGGGGCACCCCCCTTCGGCGTGCGCGGTC
ACGCGCACAGGGCGCAGCCCTGGTTAAAAACAAGGTTTATAAATATTGGTTTAAAAGCAGGTTAAAAGAC
AGGTTAGCGGTGGCCGAAAAACGGGCGGAAACCCTTGCAAATGCTGGATTTTCTGCCTGTGGACAGCCCC
TCAAATGTCAATAGGTGCGCCCCTCATCTGTCAGCACTCTGCCCCTCAAGTGTCAAGGATCGCGCCCCTC
ATCTGTCAGTAGTCGCGCCCCTCAAGTGTCAATACCGCAGGGCACTTATCCCCAGGCTTGTCCACATCAT
CTGTGGGAAACTCGCGTAAAATCAGGCGTTTTCGCCGATTTGCGAGGCTGGCCAGCTCCACGTCGCCGGC
CGAAATCGAGCCTGCCCCTCATCTGTCAACGCCGCGCCGGGTGAGTCGGCCCCTCAAGTGTCAACGTCCG
CCCCTCATCTGTCAGTGAGGGCCAAGTTTTCCGCGAGGTATCCACAACGCCGGCGGCCGCGGTGTCTCGC
ACACGGCTTCGACGGCGTTTCTGGCGCGTTTGCAGGGCCATAGACGGCCGCCAGCCCAGCGGCGAGGGCA
ACCAGCCCGGTGAGCGTCGCAAAGGAGATCCTGATCTGACTGATGGGCTGCCTGTATCGAGTGGTGATTT
TGTGCCGAGCTGCCGGTCGGGGAGCTGTTGGCTGGCTGGTGGCAGGATATATTGTGGTGTAAACAAATTG
ACGCTTAGACAACTTAATAACACATTGCGGACGTTTTTAATGTACTGGGGTGGATGCAGTGGGCCCCACT
CTGTGAAGACAATGCCGAATTCGGATCCGGAGGGAGGCGTGTCGTTTTAGTGAGGAAGATTGATGAAAAG
TCAAAAACAAAAATCAATTATGCACACCAGCATGTGTTGATCACCAGCTCAGCCACTTGTGTCTATATAA
GGTTTTGCTATTCATTGAAAGCAGTAGTGACTGATTTGTATATATACTGTATTTTTACAACAATTACCAA
CAACAACAAACAACAAACAACATTACAATTACTATTTACAATTACAATGGAGGACGCCAAAAACATAAAG
AAAGGCCCGGCGCCATTCTATCCGCTGGAAGATGGAACCGCTGGAGAGCAACTGCATAAGGCTATGAAGA
GATACGCCCTGGTTCCTGGAACAATTGCTTTTACAGATGCACATATCGAGGTGGACATCACTTACGCTGA
GTACTTCGAAATGTCCGTTCGGTTGGCAGAAGCTATGAAACGATATGGGCTGAATACAAATCACAGAATC
GTCGTATGCAGTGAAAACTCTCTTCAATTCTTTATGCCGGTGTTGGGCGCGTTATTTATCGGAGTTGCAG
TTGCGCCCGCGAACGACATTTATAATGAACGTGAATTGCTCAACAGTATGGGCATTTCGCAGCCTACCGT
GGTGTTCGTTTCCAAAAAGGGGTTGCAAAAAATTTTGAACGTGCAAAAAAAGCTCCCAATCATCCAAAAA
ATTATTATCATGGATTCTAAAACGGATTACCAGGGATTTCAGTCGATGTACACGTTCGTCACATCTCATC
TACCTCCCGGTTTTAATGAATACGATTTTGTGCCAGAGTCCTTCGATAGGGACAAGACAATTGCACTGAT
CATGAACTCCTCTGGATCTACTGGTCTGCCTAAAGGTGTCGCTCTGCCTCATAGAACTGCCTGCGTGAGA
TTCTCGCATGCCAGAGATCCTATTTTTGGCAATCAAATCATTCCGGATACTGCGATTTTAAGTGTTGTTC
CATTCCATCACGGTTTTGGAATGTTTACTACACTCGGATATTTGATATGTGGATTTCGAGTCGTCTTAAT
GTATAGATTTGAAGAAGAACTGTTTCTGAGGAGCCTTCAGGATTACAAGATTCAAAGTGCGCTGCTGGTG
CCAACCCTATTCTCCTTCTTCGCCAAAAGCACTCTGATTGACAAATACGATTTATCTAATTTACACGAAA
TTGCTTCTGGTGGCGCTCCCCTCTCTAAGGAAGTCGGGGAAGCGGTTGCCAAGAGGTTCCATCTGCCAGG
TATCAGGCAAGGATATGGGCTCACTGAGACTACATCAGCTATTCTGATTACACCCGAGGGGGATGATAAA
CCGGGCGCGGTCGGTAAAGTTGTTCCATTTTTTGAAGCGAAGGTTGTGGATCTGGATACCGGGAAAACGC
TGGGCGTTAATCAAAGAGGCGAACTGTGTGTGAGAGGTCCTATGATTATGTCCGGTTATGTAAACAATCC
GGAAGCGACCAACGCCTTGATTGACAAGGATGGATGGCTACATTCTGGAGACATAGCTTACTGGGACGAG
GACGAACACTTCTTCATCGTTGACCGCCTGAAGTCTCTGATTAAGTACAAAGGCTATCAGGTGGCTCCCG
CTGAATTGGAATCCATCTTGCTCCAACACCCCAACATCTTCGACGCAGGTGTCGCAGGTCTGCCCGACGA
TGACGCCGGTGAACTTCCCGCCGCCGTTGTTGTTTTGGAGCACGGAAAGACGATGACGGAAAAAGAGATC
GTGGATTACGTCGCCAGTCAAGTAACAACCGCGAAAAAGTTGCGCGGAGGAGTTGTGTTTGTGGACGAAG
TACCGAAAGGTCTTACCGGAAAACTCGACGCAAGAAAAATCAGAGAGATCCTCATAAAGGCCAAGAAGGG
CGGAAAGATCGCCGTGGGTTCGGATTATAAGGACCATGACGGAGACTATAAGGACCATGACCTCGACGCT
GCAGCAGCGGATTATAAGGACGATGACGATAAGTGAGCTTGTCCTGCTTTAATGAGATATGCGAGAAGCC
TATGATCGCATGATATTTGCTTTCAATTCTGTTGTGCACGTTGTAAAAAACCTGAGCATGTGTAGCTCAG
ATCCTTACCGCCGGTTTCGGTTCATTCTAATGAATATATCACCCGTTACTATCGTATTTTTATGAATAAT
ATTCTCCGTTCAATTTACTGATTGTACCCTACTACTTATATGTACAATATTAAAATGAAAACAATATATT
GTGCTGAATAGGTTTATAGCGACATCTATGATAGAGCGCCACAATAACAAACAATTGCGTTTTATTATTA
CAAATCCAATTTTAAAAAAAGCGGCAGAACCGGTCAAACCTAAAAGACTGATTACATAAATCTTATTCAA
ATTTCAAAAGTGCCCCAGGGGCTAGTATCTACGACACACCGAGCGGCGAACTAATAACGCTCACTGAAGG
GAACTCCGGTTCCCCGCCGGCGCGCATGGGTGAGATTCCTTGAAGTTGAGTATTGGCCGTCCGCTCTACC
GAAAGTTACGGGCACCATTCAACCCGGTCCAGCACGGCGGCCGGGTAACCGACTTGCTGCCCCGAGAATT
ATGCAGCATTTTTTTGGTGTATGTGGGCCCCAAATGAAGTGCAGGTCAAACCTTGACAGTGACGACAAAT
CGTTGGGCGGGTCCAGGGCGAATTTTGCGACAACATGTCGAGGCTCAGCAGGACCGCT
